Addgene plasmid #168754: pDONR223 HCoV-229E NSP7_stop
Purpose: Gateway-compatible Entry vector
Depositing lab: Fritz Roth. Depositing organization: Sinai Health System. Publication: A resource of human coronavirus protein-coding sequences in a flexible, multipurpose Gateway Entry clone collection. Weller B, Lin CW, Pogoutse O, Sauer M, Marin-de la Rosa N, Strobel A, Young V, Knapp JJ, Rayhan A, Falter C, Kim DK, Roth FP, Falter-Braun P. G3 (Bethesda). 2023 Jul 5;13(7):jkad105. doi: 10.1093/g3journal/jkad105. PubMed 37267226.
Backbone
  Vector backbone: pDONR223
  Backbone manufacturer: Rual et al, Genome Res. 14:2128-2135, 2004.
  Backbone size w/o insert (bp): 5005
  Vector type: Other
Growth in bacteria
  Bacterial resistance: Spectinomycin, 50 μg/mL
  Growth temperature: 37°C
  Growth strain: DH5alpha
  Copy number: Unknown
Gene/Insert
  Gene/Insert name: NSP7
  Species: Other
  Insert size (bp): 249
  Entrez Gene: HCoV229Egp1 (a.k.a. HCoV229Egp1)
  Cloning method: Gateway Cloning
  Sequencing primers: 5′ m13-For; 3′ m13-Rev
Resource information
  A portion of this plasmid was derived from a plasmid made by: Falter-Braun Lab
Terms and licenses: Academic/Nonprofit Terms; Industry Terms
How to cite: pDONR223 HCoV-229E NSP7_stop was a gift from Fritz Roth (Addgene plasmid # 168754 ; http://n2t.net/addgene:168754 ; RRID:Addgene_168754)
