[The description below was written by a language model from this plasmid's Addgene catalogue record.]
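Description:
pDONR223 HCoV-229E NSP7_stop is a Gateway-compatible Entry clone built in the pDONR223 donor backbone, which is listed as about 5 kb without insert. It is propagated in E. coli under spectinomycin selection. The record does not give a feature table, so the origin of replication and copy number are not stated. As an Entry vector it is a storage and shuttling plasmid rather than an expression construct. The record lists no promoter driving the insert, and expression depends on the Destination vector into which the open reading frame is later transferred.

The insert is the 249 bp coding sequence for NSP7, non-structural protein 7 of human coronavirus 229E, linked in the record to the viral replicase polyprotein gene entry from which this mature product derives. It was introduced by Gateway cloning. In Entry clones of this kind the ORF sits between attL recombination sites, so an LR reaction can move it in a defined orientation and reading frame into any compatible Destination vector. M13 forward and reverse primer sites flank the insert for sequence verification. The "_stop" suffix suggests that this version keeps a stop codon at the end of the ORF. Such a clone would suit native or N-terminally tagged expression rather than C-terminal fusions, although the record does not spell this out.

The plasmid belongs to a collection of human coronavirus protein-coding sequences assembled as a flexible, multipurpose Entry clone resource. It lets users place viral ORFs into expression, interaction-mapping or other functional assay vectors of their choice.
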