>Addgene plasmid #168754 | pDONR223 HCoV-229E NSP7_stop | depositor partial sequence | sequence record 326963 | Inserted CDS with Stop codon
ATGTCTAAATTGACTGATCTTAAGTGCACAAACGTCGTTCTAATGGGCATTTTGTCTAACATGAACATAG
CTTCTAATTCAAAGGAGTGGGCATATTGTGTTGAAATGCACAATAAAATAAACTTGTGTGACGACCCTGA
AACTGCTCAAGAGTTATTGCTGGCGTTGTTGGCCTTTTTCTTGTCTAAGCATAGTGATTTTGGTCTTGGT
GATCTTGTCGATTCTTATTTTGAGAACGACTCCATTTTGCAATAA
